Addgene plasmid #107115: pET21d-colEdes7/Imdes7
Purpose: plasmid for expression of computationally designed colicin endonuclease and immunity pair, des7
Depositing lab: Sarel Fleishman. Depositing organization: Weizmann Institute of Science. Publication: Ultrahigh specificity in a network of computationally designed protein-interaction pairs. Netzer R, Listov D, Lipsh R, Dym O, Albeck S, Knop O, Kleanthous C, Fleishman SJ. Nat Commun. 2018 Dec 11;9(1):5286. doi: 10.1038/s41467-018-07722-9. PubMed 30538236.
Backbone
  Vector backbone: pET21d
  Backbone size w/o insert (bp): 5440
  Vector type: Bacterial Expression
Growth in bacteria
  Bacterial resistance: Ampicillin, 100 μg/mL
  Growth temperature: 37°C
  Growth strain: T7 Express lysY/Iq (NEB)
  Copy number: High Copy
Gene/Insert
  Gene/Insert name: colEdes7/Imdes7
  Species: Synthetic
  Promoter: T7
  Tag / fusion protein: His-tag (C terminal on backbone)
  Cloning method: Restriction Enzyme; 5′ cloning site NcoI (not destroyed); 3′ cloning site XhoI (not destroyed)
  Sequencing primers: 5′ TAATACGACTCACTATAGGG; 3′ GCTAGTTATTGCTCAGCGG
Terms and licenses: Academic/Nonprofit Terms; Industry Terms: Not Available to Industry
Depositor comments: Two genes in tandem (colE, Im), separated by 2 nucleotides (AA). See partial sequences. AA sequence of colEdes7: MESKRNKPGKATGKGKPVGDKWLDDAGKDSGAPIPDRIADKLRDKEFKNFDDFRKKFWEEVSKDPDLAKQFKRSNRKRIQQGYAPFAPQKDQVGGRTTFELHHDKPISQDGGVYDMNNIRVTTPKRHIDIHRGK and AA sequence of Imdes7: MELKHSISDYTEAEFLEFVKKIEDANSSEDEQQKLVEEFIRLTEHPSGSDLIYYPRDDREDSPEGIVKEIKEWRAANGKSGFKQGLEHHHHHH
How to cite: pET21d-colEdes7/Imdes7 was a gift from Sarel Fleishman (Addgene plasmid # 107115 ; http://n2t.net/addgene:107115 ; RRID:Addgene_107115)
