[The description below was written by a language model from this plasmid's Addgene catalogue record and pLannotate feature annotations shown in this document.]
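Description:
pET21d-colEdes7/Imdes7 is a bacterial expression plasmid built on the pET21d backbone for co-producing a computationally designed colicin endonuclease domain and its matching immunity protein, the pair designated des7. It replicates in E. coli from a pBR322/ColE1-type origin. The catalogue lists it as high copy, although the feature table also shows the rop gene and the bom mobility region typical of pBR322-derived pET vectors. Selection is by ampicillin resistance through the β-lactamase gene. An f1 origin is also present, along with short tetracycline-resistance gene fragments that are non-functional remnants of the parent backbone.

The synthetic insert was cloned between NcoI and XhoI and consists of two open reading frames in tandem, colEdes7 followed by Imdes7, separated by only two nucleotides. Both are transcribed as a single message from a T7 promoter controlled by a lac operator, with the T7 gene 10 ribosome binding site upstream and the T7 terminator downstream. A plasmid-borne lacI gene supplies the repressor, so expression is IPTG-inducible in hosts that provide T7 RNA polymerase. Automated annotation matches the two reading frames to colicin E2 and its immunity protein, which indicates the natural family these designs resemble. The backbone-encoded C-terminal His-tag is fused to the immunity protein only, so the untagged nuclease can be co-purified through its bound partner. Co-expressing the immunity protein would also be expected to protect the host from the nuclease's toxicity. The short "SET1" hit after the tag lies downstream of the coding region and is probably just an annotation of vector sequence. The construct is intended for expressing the designed pair as part of work on highly specific engineered protein–protein interactions.
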