Features (pLannotate 1.2.2; 20 found; start..end, strand, type, name):
     21..609     +  rep_origin     ori: high-copy-number ColE1/pMB1/pBR322/pUC origin of replication
    795..934     -  misc_feature   bom: basis of mobility region from pBR322
   1036..1227    -  CDS            rop: Rop protein, which maintains plasmids at low copy number; rop
   1244..1624    +  CDS            YPB1_ECOLX: Protein predicted: Swiss-Prot protein existence level 4. From Escherichia coli.
   1696..1987    -  CDS            TcR (fragment): tetracycline efflux protein; tet; confers resistance to tetracycline
   2002..2023    -  protein_bind   CAP binding site: CAP binding activates transcription in the presence of cAMP. E. coli catabolite activator protein
   2036..3117    -  CDS            lacI: lac repressor; lacI; The lac repressor binds to the lac operator to inhibit transcription in E. coli. This inhibition can be relieved by adding lactose or isopropyl-β-D-thiogalactopyranoside (IPTG).
   3118..3195    -  promoter       lacI promoter: lacI
   3203..3482    -  CDS            TcR (fragment): tetracycline efflux protein; tet; confers resistance to tetracycline
   3504..3522    +  promoter       T7 promoter: promoter for bacteriophage T7 RNA polymerase
   3523..3547    +  protein_bind   lac operator: The lac repressor binds to the lac operator to inhibit transcription in E. coli. This inhibition can be relieved by adding lactose or isopropyl-β-D-thiogalactopyranoside (IPTG). lac repressor encoded by lacI
   3562..3584    +  RBS            RBS: efficient ribosome binding site from bacteriophage T7 gene 10 (Olins and Rangwala, 1989)
   3606..3992    +  CDS            col (fragment): CEA2_ECOLX - Also known as ceaB. Experimental evidence at protein level: Swiss-Prot protein existence level 1. Colicins are polypeptide toxins produced by and active against E.coli and closely related bacteria. From Escherichia coli.
   3998..4252    +  CDS            imm: IMM2_ECOLX - Also known as ceiB. Experimental evidence at protein level: Swiss-Prot protein existence level 1. This protein is able to protect a cell, which harbors the plasmid ColE2 encoding colicin E2, against colicin E2. From Escherichia coli.
   4259..4276    +  CDS            9xHis (fragment): 9xHis affinity tag
   4286..4335    +  CDS            SET1 (fragment): solubility-enhancement tag derived from T7 phage gene 10B
   4343..4390    +  terminator     T7 terminator: transcription terminator for bacteriophage T7 RNA polymerase
   4427..4855    +  rep_origin     f1 ori (sequence partly withheld): f1 bacteriophage origin of replication; arrow indicates direction of (+) strand synthesis
   4908..5012    +  promoter       AmpR promoter: bla
   5013..5873    +  CDS            AmpR: β-lactamase; bla; confers resistance to ampicillin, carbenicillin, and related antibiotics
>Addgene plasmid #107115 | pET21d-colEdes7/Imdes7 | addgene full sequence | sequence record 204607 | Addgene NGS Result
GAAAAGATCAAAGGATCTTCTTGAGATCCTTTTTTTCTGCGCGTAATCTGCTGCTTGCAAACAAAAAAAC
CACCGCTACCAGCGGTGGTTTGTTTGCCGGATCAAGAGCTACCAACTCTTTTTCCGAAGGTAACTGGCTT
CAGCAGAGCGCAGATACCAAATACTGTCCTTCTAGTGTAGCCGTAGTTAGGCCACCACTTCAAGAACTCT
GTAGCACCGCCTACATACCTCGCTCTGCTAATCCTGTTACCAGTGGCTGCTGCCAGTGGCGATAAGTCGT
GTCTTACCGGGTTGGACTCAAGACGATAGTTACCGGATAAGGCGCAGCGGTCGGGCTGAACGGGGGGTTC
GTGCACACAGCCCAGCTTGGAGCGAACGACCTACACCGAACTGAGATACCTACAGCGTGAGCTATGAGAA
AGCGCCACGCTTCCCGAAGGGAGAAAGGCGGACAGGTATCCGGTAAGCGGCAGGGTCGGAACAGGAGAGC
GCACGAGGGAGCTTCCAGGGGGAAACGCCTGGTATCTTTATAGTCCTGTCGGGTTTCGCCACCTCTGACT
TGAGCGTCGATTTTTGTGATGCTCGTCAGGGGGGCGGAGCCTATGGAAAAACGCCAGCAACGCGGCCTTT
TTACGGTTCCTGGCCTTTTGCTGGCCTTTTGCTCACATGTTCTTTCCTGCGTTATCCCCTGATTCTGTGG
ATAACCGTATTACCGCCTTTGAGTGAGCTGATACCGCTCGCCGCAGCCGAACGACCGAGCGCAGCGAGTC
AGTGAGCGAGGAAGCGGAAGAGCGCCTGATGCGGTATTTTCTCCTTACGCATCTGTGCGGTATTTCACAC
CGCAATGGTGCACTCTCAGTACAATCTGCTCTGATGCCGCATAGTTAAGCCAGTATACACTCCGCTATCG
CTACGTGACTGGGTCATGGCTGCGCCCCGACACCCGCCAACACCCGCTGACGCGCCCTGACGGGCTTGTC
TGCTCCCGGCATCCGCTTACAGACAAGCTGTGACCGTCTCCGGGAGCTGCATGTGTCAGAGGTTTTCACC
GTCATCACCGAAACGCGCGAGGCAGCTGCGGTAAAGCTCATCAGCGTGGTCGTGAAGCGATTCACAGATG
TCTGCCTGTTCATCCGCGTCCAGCTCGTTGAGTTTCTCCAGAAGCGTTAATGTCTGGCTTCTGATAAAGC
GGGCCATGTTAAGGGCGGTTTTTTCCTGTTTGGTCACTGATGCCTCCGTGTAAGGGGGATTTCTGTTCAT
GGGGGTAATGATACCGATGAAACGAGAGAGGATGCTCACGATACGGGTTACTGATGATGAACATGCCCGG
TTACTGGAACGTTGTGAGGGTAAACAACTGGCGGTATGGATGCGGCGGGACCAGAGAAAAATCACTCAGG
GTCAATGCCAGCGCTTCGTTAATACAGATGTAGGTGTTCCACAGGGTAGCCAGCAGCATCCTGCGATGCA
GATCCGGAACATAATGGTGCAGGGCGCTGACTTCCGCGTTTCCAGACTTTACGAAACACGGAAACCGAAG
ACCATTCATGTTGTTGCTCAGGTCGCAGACGTTTTGCAGCAGCAGTCGCTTCACGTTCGCTCGCGTATCG
GTGATTCATTCTGCTAACCAGTAAGGCAACCCCGCCAGCCTAGCCGGGTCCTCAACGACAGGAGCACGAT
CATGCGCACCCGTGGGGCCGCCATGCCGGCGATAATGGCCTGCTTCTCGCCGAAACGTTTGGTGGCGGGA
CCAGTGACGAAGGCTTGAGCGAGGGCGTGCAAGATTCCGAATACCGCAAGCGACAGGCCGATCATCGTCG
CGCTCCAGCGAAAGCGGTCCTCGCCGAAAATGACCCAGAGCGCTGCCGGCACCTGTCCTACGAGTTGCAT
GATAAAGAAGACAGTCATAAGTGCGGCGACGATAGTCATGCCCCGCGCCCACCGGAAGGAGCTGACTGGG
TTGAAGGCTCTCAAGGGCATCGGTCGAGATCCCGGTGCCTAATGAGTGAGCTAACTTACATTAATTGCGT
TGCGCTCACTGCCCGCTTTCCAGTCGGGAAACTGTCGTGCCAGCTGCATTAATGAATCGGCCAACGCGCG
GGGAGAGGCGGTTTGCGTATTGGGCGCCAGGGTGGTTTTTCTTTTCACCAGTGAGACGGGCAACAGCTGA
TTGCCCTTCACCGCCTGGCCCTGAGAGAGTTGCAGCAAGCGGTCCACGCTGGTTTGCCCCAGCAGGCGAA
AATCCTGTTTGATGGTGGTTAACGGCGGGATATAACATGAGCTGTCTTCGGTATCGTCGTATCCCACTAC
CGAGATATCCGCACCAACGCGCAGCCCGGACTCGGTAATGGCGCGCATTGCGCCCAGCGCCATCTGATCG
TTGGCAACCAGCATCGCAGTGGGAACGATGCCCTCATTCAGCATTTGCATGGTTTGTTGAAAACCGGACA
TGGCACTCCAGTCGCCTTCCCGTTCCGCTATCGGCTGAATTTGATTGCGAGTGAGATATTTATGCCAGCC
AGCCAGACGCAGACGCGCCGAGACAGAACTTAATGGGCCCGCTAACAGCGCGATTTGCTGGTGACCCAAT
GCGACCAGATGCTCCACGCCCAGTCGCGTACCGTCTTCATGGGAGAAAATAATACTGTTGATGGGTGTCT
GGTCAGAGACATCAAGAAATAACGCCGGAACATTAGTGCAGGCAGCTTCCACAGCAATGGCATCCTGGTC
ATCCAGCGGATAGTTAATGATCAGCCCACTGACGCGTTGCGCGAGAAGATTGTGCACCGCCGCTTTACAG
GCTTCGACGCCGCTTCGTTCTACCATCGACACCACCACGCTGGCACCCAGTTGATCGGCGCGAGATTTAA
TCGCCGCGACAATTTGCGACGGCGCGTGCAGGGCCAGACTGGAGGTGGCAACGCCAATCAGCAACGACTG
TTTGCCCGCCAGTTGTTGTGCCACGCGGTTGGGAATGTAATTCAGCTCCGCCATCGCCGCTTCCACTTTT
TCCCGCGTTTTCGCAGAAACGTGGCTGGCCTGGTTCACCACGCGGGAAACGGTCTGATAAGAGACACCGG
CATACTCTGCGACATCGTATAACGTTACTGGTTTCACATTCACCACCCTGAATTGACTCTCTTCCGGGCG
CTATCATGCCATACCGCGAAAGGTTTTGCGCCATTCGATGGTGTCCGGGATCTCGACGCTCTCCCTTATG
CGACTCCTGCATTAGGAAGCAGCCCAGTAGTAGGTTGAGGCCGTTGAGCACCGCCGCCGCAAGGAATGGT
GCATGCAAGGAGATGGCGCCCAACAGTCCCCCGGCCACGGGGCCTGCCACCATACCCACGCCGAAACAAG
CGCTCATGAGCCCGAAGTGGCGAGCCCGATCTTCCCCATCGGTGATGTCGGCGATATAGGCGCCAGCAAC
CGCACCTGTGGCGCCGGTGATGCCGGCCACGATGCGTCCGGCGTAGAGGATCGAGATCTCGATCCCGCGA
AATTAATACGACTCACTATAGGGGAATTGTGAGCGGATAACAATTCCCCTCTAGAAATAATTTTGTTTAA
CTTTAAGAAGGAGATATACCATGGAGAGTAAACGGAATAAGCCAGGGAAGGCGACAGGTAAAGGTAAACC
AGTTGGTGACAAGTGGCTGGACGACGCGGGTAAAGACTCTGGTGCGCCGATCCCGGATCGTATCGCGGAC
AAGCTCCGTGACAAAGAATTCAAAAACTTCGACGACTTCCGCAAGAAATTCTGGGAAGAAGTTTCTAAAG
ACCCGGACCTGGCGAAACAGTTCAAACGTTCTAACCGTAAACGTATCCAGCAGGGTTACGCGCCGTTCGC
GCCACAGAAAGACCAGGTTGGTGGTCGTACCACCTTCGAACTGCACCACGACAAACCGATCTCTCAAGAC
GGTGGTGTTTACGATATGAACAACATCAGAGTGACCACACCTAAGCGACATATTGATATTCATCGGGGTA
AGTAAAAATGGAACTGAAACATAGTATTAGTGATTATACCGAGGCTGAATTTCTGGAGTTTGTGAAGAAA
ATCGAAGACGCGAACTCTTCTGAAGACGAACAGCAGAAACTGGTTGAAGAATTCATCCGTCTGACCGAAC
ACCCGTCTGGTTCTGACCTGATCTACTATCCGCGTGACGACCGTGAAGACTCTCCGGAAGGTATCGTTAA
AGAAATCAAAGAATGGCGAGCTGCTAACGGTAAGTCAGGATTTAAACAGGGCCTCGAGCACCACCACCAC
CACCACTGAGATCCGGCTGCTAACAAAGCCCGAAAGGAAGCTGAGTTGGCTGCTGCCACCGCTGAGCAAT
AACTAGCATAACCCCTTGGGGCCTCTAAACGGGTCTTGAGGGGTTTTTTGCTGAAAGGAGGAACTATATC
CGGATTGGCGAATGGG
[124 nt withheld, positions 4427-4550]
C
[91 nt withheld, positions 4552-4642]
A
[49 nt withheld, positions 4644-4692]
CCTTTGACGTTGGAGTCCACGTTCTTTAATAGTGGACTCTTGTTCCAAACTGGAACAACACTCAACCCTA
TCTCGGTCTATTCTTTTGATTTATAAGGGATTTTGCCGATTTCGGCCTATTGGTTAAAAAATGAGCTGAT
TTAACAAAAATTTAACGCGAATTTTAACAAAATATTAACGCTTACAATTTAGGTGGCACTTTTCGGGGAA
ATGTGCGCGGAACCCCTATTTGTTTATTTTTCTAAATACATTCAAATATGTATCCGCTCATGAGACAATA
ACCCTGATAAATGCTTCAATAATATTGAAAAAGGAAGAGTATGAGTATTCAACATTTCCGTGTCGCCCTT
ATTCCCTTTTTTGCGGCATTTTGCCTTCCTGTTTTTGCTCACCCAGAAACGCTGGTGAAAGTAAAAGATG
CTGAAGATCAGTTGGGTGCACGAGTGGGTTACATCGAACTGGATCTCAACAGCGGTAAGATCCTTGAGAG
TTTTCGCCCCGAAGAACGTTTTCCAATGATGAGCACTTTTAAAGTTCTGCTATGTGGCGCGGTATTATCC
CGTATTGACGCCGGGCAAGAGCAACTCGGTCGCCGCATACACTATTCTCAGAATGACTTGGTTGAGTACT
CACCAGTCACAGAAAAGCATCTTACGGATGGCATGACAGTAAGAGAATTATGCAGTGCTGCCATAACCAT
GAGTGATAACACTGCGGCCAACTTACTTCTGACAACGATCGGAGGACCGAAGGAGCTAACCGCTTTTTTG
CACAACATGGGGGATCATGTAACTCGCCTTGATCGTTGGGAACCGGAGCTGAATGAAGCCATACCAAACG
ACGAGCGTGACACCACGATGCCTGCAGCAATGGCAACAACGTTGCGCAAACTATTAACTGGCGAACTACT
TACTCTAGCTTCCCGGCAACAATTAATAGACTGGATGGAGGCGGATAAAGTTGCAGGACCACTTCTGCGC
TCGGCCCTTCCGGCTGGCTGGTTTATTGCTGATAAATCTGGAGCCGGTGAGCGTGGGTCTCGCGGTATCA
TTGCAGCACTGGGGCCAGATGGTAAGCCCTCCCGTATCGTAGTTATCTACACGACGGGGAGTCAGGCAAC
TATGGATGAACGAAATAGACAGATCGCTGAGATAGGTGCCTCACTGATTAAGCATTGGTAACTGTCAGAC
CAAGTTTACTCATATATACTTTAGATTGATTTAAAACTTCATTTTTAATTTAAAAGGATCTAGGTGAAGA
TCCTTTTTGATAATCTCATGACCAAAATCCCTTAACGTGAGTTTTCGTTCCACTGAGCGTCAGACCCCGT
A
